>Addgene plasmid #182178 | p{3P3-dsRed::KD,attB} | addgene full sequence | sequence record 357870 | Addgene NGS Result
ATTCCTTTCGGGGCCACAGCATAATCGTTGCCAGCTCACCGAAATGGTGACTTCATTTCTTAACTGCCGT
CAAGCATGCGATTGTACATACATACATATTTATATATGTACATATTTATGTGACTATGGTAGGTCGATAT
AATAGCAATCAACGCAAGCAAATGTGTCAGTCCTGCTTACAGGAACGATTCTATTTAGTAATTTTCGTTG
TATAAAGTAATTATGTATGTATGTAAGCCCCATAAATCTGAAACAATTAGGCAAAACCATGCGAAGCTCT
CTAGTATAACTTCGTATAATGTATGCTATACGAAGTTCTCGAGGGGGGGCCCGGTACCGTCGACGATGTA
GGTCACGGTCTCGAAGCCGCGGTGCGGGTGCCAGGGCGTGCCCTTGGGCTCCCCGGGCGCGTACTCCACC
TCACCCATCTGGTCCATCATGATGAACGGGTCGAGGTGGCGGTAGTTGATCCCGGCGAACGCGCGGCGCG
CCGGGAAGCCCTCGCCCTCGAAACCGCTGGGCGCGGTGGTCACGGTGAGCACGGGACGTGCGACGGCGTC
GGCGGGTGCGGATACGCGGGGCAGCGTCAGCGGGTTCTCGACGGTCACGGCGGGCATGTCGACACTAGTG
GTACCCAGCTTTTGTTCCCTTTAGTGAGGGTTAATTGCGCGCTTGGCGTAATCATGGTCATAGCTGTTTC
CTGTGTGAAATTGTTATCCGCTCACAATTCCACACAACATACGAGCCGGAAGCATAAAGTGTAAAGCCTG
GGGTGCCTAATGAGTGAGCTAACTCACATTAATTGCGTTGCGCTCACTGCCCGCTTTCCAGTCGGGAAAC
CTGTCGTGCCAGCTGCATTAATGAATCGGCCAACGCGCGGGGAGAGGCGGTTTGCGTATTGGGCGCTCTT
CCGCTTCCTCGCTCACTGACTCGCTGCGCTCGGTCGTTCGGCTGCGGCGAGCGGTATCAGCTCACTCAAA
GGCGGTAATACGGTTATCCACAGAATCAGGGGATAACGCAGGAAAGAACATGTGAGCAAAAGGCCAGCAA
AAGGCCAGGAACCGTAAAAAGGCCGCGTTGCTGGCGTTTTTCCATAGGCTCCGCCCCCCTGACGAGCATC
ACAAAAATCGACGCTCAAGTCAGAGGTGGCGAAACCCGACAGGACTATAAAGATACCAGGCGTTTCCCCC
TGGAAGCTCCCTCGTGCGCTCTCCTGTTCCGACCCTGCCGCTTACCGGATACCTGTCCGCCTTTCTCCCT
TCGGGAAGCGTGGCGCTTTCTCATAGCTCACGCTGTAGGTATCTCAGTTCGGTGTAGGTCGTTCGCTCCA
AGCTGGGCTGTGTGCACGAACCCCCCGTTCAGCCCGACCGCTGCGCCTTATCCGGTAACTATCGTCTTGA
GTCCAACCCGGTAAGACACGACTTATCGCCACTGGCAGCAGCCACTGGTAACAGGATTAGCAGAGCGAGG
TATGTAGGCGGTGCTACAGAGTTCTTGAAGTGGTGGCCTAACTACGGCTACACTAGAAGAACAGTATTTG
GTATCTGCGCTCTGCTGAAGCCAGTTACCTTCGGAAAAAGAGTTGGTAGCTCTTGATCCGGCAAACAAAC
CACCGCTGGTAGCGGTGGTTTTTTTGTTTGCAAGCAGCAGATTACGCGCAGAAAAAAAGGATCTCAAGAA
GATCCTTTGATCTTTTCTACGGGGTCTGACGCTCAGTGGAACGAAAACTCACGTTAAGGGATTTTGGTCA
TGAGATTATCAAAAAGGATCTTCACCTAGATCCTTTTAAATTAAAAATGAAGTTTTAAATCAATCTAAAG
TATATATGAGTAAACTTGGTCTGACAGTTACCAATGCTTAATCAGTGAGGCACCTATCTCAGCGATCTGT
CTATTTCGTTCATCCATAGTTGCCTGACTCCCCGTCGTGTAGATAACTACGATACGGGAGGGCTTACCAT
CTGGCCCCAGTGCTGCAATGATACCGCGAGACCCACGCTCACCGGCTCCAGATTTATCAGCAATAAACCA
GCCAGCCGGAAGGGCCGAGCGCAGAAGTGGTCCTGCAACTTTATCCGCCTCCATCCAGTCTATTAATTGT
TGCCGGGAAGCTAGAGTAAGTAGTTCGCCAGTTAATAGTTTGCGCAACGTTGTTGCCATTGCTACAGGCA
TCGTGGTGTCACGCTCGTCGTTTGGTATGGCTTCATTCAGCTCCGGTTCCCAACGATCAAGGCGAGTTAC
ATGATCCCCCATGTTGTGCAAAAAAGCGGTTAGCTCCTTCGGTCCTCCGATCGTTGTCAGAAGTAAGTTG
GCCGCAGTGTTATCACTCATGGTTATGGCAGCACTGCATAATTCTCTTACTGTCATGCCATCCGTAAGAT
GCTTTTCTGTGACTGGTGAGTACTCAACCAAGTCATTCTGAGAATAGTGTATGCGGCGACCGAGTTGCTC
TTGCCCGGCGTCAATACGGGATAATACCGCGCCACATAGCAGAACTTTAAAAGTGCTCATCATTGGAAAA
CGTTCTTCGGGGCGAAAACTCTCAAGGATCTTACCGCTGTTGAGATCCAGTTCGATGTAACCCACTCGTG
CACCCAACTGATCTTCAGCATCTTTTACTTTCACCAGCGTTTCTGGGTGAGCAAAAACAGGAAGGCAAAA
TGCCGCAAAAAAGGGAATAAGGGCGACACGGAAATGTTGAATACTCATACTCTTCCTTTTTCAATATTAT
TGAAGCATTTATCAGGGTTATTGTCTCATGAGCGGATACATATTTGAATGTATTTAGAAAAATAAACAAA
TAGGGGTTCCGCGCACATTTCCCCGAAAAGTGCCACCTG
[124 nt withheld, positions 2840-2963]
C
[91 nt withheld, positions 2965-3055]
A
[49 nt withheld, positions 3057-3105]
CCTTTGACGTTGGAGTCCACGTTCTTT
[37 nt withheld, positions 3133-3169]
ACCCTATCTCGGTCTATTCTTTTGATTTATAAGGGATTTTGCCGATTTCGGCCTATTGGTTAAAAAATGA
GCTGATTTAACAAAAATTTAACGCGAATTTTAACAAAATATTAACGCTTACAATTTCCATTCGCCATTCA
GGCTGCGCAACTGTTGGGAAGGGCGATCGGTGCGGGCCTCTTCGCTATTACGCCAGCTGGCGAAAGGGGG
ATGTGCTGCAAGGCGATTAAGTTGGGTAACGCCAGGGTTTTCCCAGTCACGACGTTGTAAAACGACGGCC
AGTGAGCGCGCGTAATACGACTCACTATAGGGCGAATTGGAGCTCCACCGCGGTGGCGGCCGCTCTAGAA
CTAGTGGATCCCCCGGGGATCTAATTCAATTAGAGACTAATTCAATTAGAGCTAATTCAATTAGGATCCA
AGCTTATCGATTTCGAACCCTCGACCGCCGGAGTATAAATAGAGGCGCTTCGTCTACGGAGCGACAATTC
AATTCAAACAAGCAAAGTGAACACGTCGCTAAGCGAAAGCTAAGCAAATAAACAAGCGCAGCTGAACAAG
CTAAACAATCGGGCGGCCGCACTAGAGCCGGTCGCCACCATGAGGTCTTCCAAGAATGTTATCAAGGAGT
TCATGAGGTTTAAGGTTCGCATGGAAGGAACGGTCAATGGGCACGAGTTTGAAATAGAAGGCGAAGGAGA
GGGGAGGCCATACGAAGGCCACAATACCGTAAAGCTTAAGGTGAGTAGTACATGTGCATACATCTTAAGT
TCACTTGATCTATAGGAACTGCGATTGCAACATCAAATTGTCTGCGGCGTGAGAACTGCGACCCACAAAA
ATCCCAAACCGCGGCCGTTTATCACCACTTTGTACAAGAAAGCTGGGTCGGCGCGCCCACCCTTAAACGA
TATCAGACATTTGTCTGATAATGAAGCATTATCAGACAAATGTCTGATATCGTTTGGTGAAGGGGGCGGC
CGCGGAGCCTGCTTTTTTGTACAAACTTGTGATAAACGAATTCTTGAAGACGAAAGGGCACAAACAAATA
GTGACACGAAACAGATTATTCTGGTAGCTGTTCTCGCTATATAAGACAATTTTTGAGATCATATCATGAT
CAAGACATCTAAAGGCATTCATTTTCGACTATATTCTTTTTTACAAAAAATATAACAACCAGATATTTTA
AGCTGATCCTAGATGCACAAAAAATAAATAAAAGTATAAACCTACTTCGTAGGATACTTCGGGGTACTTT
TTGTTCGGGGTTAGATGAGCATAACGCTTGTAGTTGATATTTGAGATCCCCTATCATTGCAGGTAACCAA
GGGGGGACCTTTGCCATTTGCTTGGGATATTTTGTCACCACAATTTCAGTATGGAAGCAAGGTATATGTC
AAGCACCCTGCCGACATACCAGACTATAAAAAGCTGTCATTTCCTGAAGGATTTAAATGGGAAAGGGTCA
TGAACTTTGAAGACGGTGGCGTCGTTACTGTAACCCAGGATTCCAGTTTGCAGGATGGCTGTTTCATCTA
CAAGGTCAAGTTCATTGGCGTGAACTTTCCTTCCGATGGACCTGTTATGCAAAAGAAGACAATGGGCTGG
GAAGCCAGCACTGAGCGTTTGTATCCTCGTGATGGCGTGTTGAAAGGAGAGATTCATAAGGCTCTGAAGC
TGAAAGACGGTGGTCATTACCTAGTTGAATTCAAAAGTATTTACATGGCAAAGAAGCCTGTGCAGCTACC
AGGGTACTACTATGTTGACTCCAAACTGGATATAACAAGCCACAACGAAGACTATACAATCGTTGAGCAG
TATGAAAGAACCGAGGGACGCCACCATCTGTTCCTTTAGCGGCCATCGAATTCGAGCTCGCCCACTAAGC
GTCGCGCCACTTCAACGCTCGATGGGAGCGTCATTGGTGGGCGGGGTAACCGTCGAAATCAGTGTTTACG
CTTCCAATCGCAACAAAAAATTCACTGCAACACTGAAAAGCATACGAAAACGATGAAGATTGTACGAGAA
ACCATAAAGTATTTTATCCACAAAGACACGTATAGCAGAAAAGCCAAGTTAACTCGGCGATAAGTTGTGT
ACACAAGAATAAAATCGGCCAGATTCAGTGTTGTCAGAAATAAGAAAACCCCACTATGTTTTTCTTTGCC
TTTTCTTTCTCCCAGCGATCATTCATTTCGTGGTGAAAGAACGGGGTCATTGCACGGAGTTTCGACTGCG
GGAAAGCAGAGCTGCCGTTCACTTCGTCTATAATTAGCGCTTTCTATTTTCCCCGATTCGGGCCGCTGCT
GCGCTTTTCCGCCTGCTGTTTGTGGCAAGTGTAGCAGCAGGCTGTGCACGCAGTGTGGCATGCACTTGGC
TTTCCACCGTTGGTATCGATTCTCTGGGACGATGAGTC
Features (pLannotate 1.2.2; 22 found; start..end, strand, type, name):
    286..317     -  protein_bind   loxP (fragment): Cre-mediated recombination occurs in the 8-bp core sequence (GCATACAT). Cre recombinase
    318..338     +  misc_feature   MCS (fragment): pBluescript multiple cloning site
    360..429     +  protein_bind   attB: attB site for the φC31 integrase (Groth et al., 2000) phage φC31 integrase
    648..666     -  promoter       T3 promoter: promoter for bacteriophage T3 RNA polymerase
    711..727     -  protein_bind   lac operator: The lac repressor binds to the lac operator to inhibit transcription in E. coli. This inhibition can be relieved by adding lactose or isopropyl-β-D-thiogalactopyranoside (IPTG). lac repressor encoded by lacI
    735..765     -  promoter       lac promoter: promoter for the E. coli lac operon
    780..801     -  protein_bind   CAP binding site: CAP binding activates transcription in the presence of cAMP. E. coli catabolite activator protein
    814..906     -  CDS            lacI (fragment): lac repressor; lacI; The lac repressor binds to the lac operator to inhibit transcription in E. coli. This inhibition can be relieved by adding lactose or isopropyl-β-D-thiogalactopyranoside (IPTG).
   1089..1677    -  rep_origin     ori: high-copy-number ColE1/pMB1/pBR322/pUC origin of replication
   1848..2708    -  CDS            AmpR: β-lactamase; bla; confers resistance to ampicillin, carbenicillin, and related antibiotics
   2709..2813    -  promoter       AmpR promoter: bla
   2840..3268    +  rep_origin     f1 ori (sequence partly withheld): f1 bacteriophage origin of replication; arrow indicates direction of (+) strand synthesis
   3299..3454    -  CDS            lacZα (fragment): LacZα fragment of β-galactosidase; lacZ fragment
   3462..3480    +  promoter       T7 promoter: promoter for bacteriophage T7 RNA polymerase
   3489..3536    +  misc_feature   MCS (fragment): pBluescript multiple cloning site
   3617..3739    +  promoter       hsp70 promoter (fragment): Drosophila melanogaster hsp70Bb promoter
   3787..3915    +  CDS            mPlum (fragment): mPlum is a basic (constitutively fluorescent) red fluorescent protein published in 2004, derived from Discosoma sp.. It has low acid sensitivity.
   3910..4021    +  CDS            mini-white (fragment): Drosophila white gene eye color pigment; white; This is a modified version of the white gene lacking part of the first intron.
   4033..4057    +  protein_bind   attB2: mutant version of attB; recombination site for the Gateway® BP reaction BP Clonase™
   4155..4179    -  protein_bind   attB1: mutant version of attB; recombination site for the Gateway® BP reaction BP Clonase™
   4207..4492    +  CDS            mini-white (fragment): Drosophila white gene eye color pigment; white; This is a modified version of the white gene lacking part of the first intron.
   4486..5013    +  CDS            sfCherry3C (fragment): sfCherry3C is a basic (constitutively fluorescent) fluorescent protein published in 2019, derived from Discosoma sp.. It is reported to be a monomer.
