[The description below was written by a language model from this plasmid's Addgene catalogue record and pLannotate feature annotations shown in this document.]
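Description:
p{3P3-dsRed::KD,attB} is an insect (Drosophila) expression and transgenesis plasmid built on pBluescript II KS. It keeps the usual bacterial maintenance elements of that backbone: a high-copy ColE1/pUC origin, an f1 phage origin, an ampicillin resistance gene with its own promoter, remnants of the lac/lacZα region, and flanking T3 and T7 promoters.

The payload is a DsRed fluorescent marker whose coding sequence is split by an intron. In the feature table, a fragment of the Drosophila hsp70 promoter sits upstream of two blocks of Discosoma-derived red fluorescent protein sequence. The software labels these mPlum and sfCherry3C fragments, but they most plausibly correspond to the two DsRed exons. Between them lie fragments matching the white gene, consistent with a white-derived intron. Inside this region is a pair of Gateway attB1/attB2 sites, which agrees with the recorded Gateway cloning method. According to the stated purpose, a yeast recombinase target site lies within this intron, and the name suggests it is a site for the KD recombinase. That site is not annotated in the feature table, however, and neither are the 3xP3 eye-specific enhancer elements implied by "3P3", which would normally be paired with the hsp70 basal promoter.

A φC31 attB site allows integrase-mediated insertion into genomic attP landing sites, and a partial loxP site lies next to it. Because the recombination target is in an intron, DsRed expression can be kept intact while recombination between sites at different chromosomal positions remains possible. The associated publication describes tools of this kind for engineering targeted chromosome rearrangements and balancer chromosomes in non-melanogaster Drosophila species.
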