Addgene plasmid #182178: p{3P3-dsRed::KD,attB}
Purpose: fluorescent reporter gene with yeast recombination site within intron
Depositing lab: David Stern. Depositing organization: HHMI, Janelia Research Campus. Publication: Transgenic tools for targeted chromosome rearrangements allow construction of balancer chromosomes in non-melanogaster Drosophila species. Stern DL. G3 (Bethesda). 2022 Feb 10. pii: 6526388. doi: 10.1093/g3journal/jkac030. PubMed 35143616.
Backbone
  Vector backbone: pBluescript II KS
  Vector type: Insect Expression
Growth in bacteria
  Bacterial resistance: Ampicillin, 100 μg/mL
  Growth temperature: 37°C
  Growth strain: DH5alpha
  Copy number: High Copy
Gene/Insert
  Gene/Insert name: DsRed
  Species: Other
  Cloning method: Gateway Cloning
Terms and licenses: Academic/Nonprofit Terms; Industry Terms: Not Available to Industry
Depositor comments: Please visit https://www.biorxiv.org/content/10.1101/2021.11.18.469106v1.full for bioRxiv preprint.
How to cite: p{3P3-dsRed::KD,attB} was a gift from David Stern (Addgene plasmid # 182178 ; http://n2t.net/addgene:182178 ; RRID:Addgene_182178)
